Addgene plasmid #138751: pPD027 Reporter Template v1 (Near Spaced)
Purpose: (Empty Backbone) Template for COMET promoters, expresses EYFP reporter upon promoter activation.
Depositing lab: Joshua Leonard. Depositing organization: Northwestern University. Publication: The COMET toolkit for composing customizable genetic programs in mammalian cells. Donahue PS, Draut JW, Muldoon JJ, Edelstein HI, Bagheri N, Leonard JN. Nat Commun. 2020 Feb 7;11(1):779. doi: 10.1038/s41467-019-14147-5. PubMed 32034124.
Backbone
  Vector backbone: pPD027 Reporter Template v1 (Near Spaced)
  Vector type: Mammalian Expression, Synthetic Biology
Growth in bacteria
  Bacterial resistance: Ampicillin, 100 μg/mL
  Growth temperature: 37°C
  Growth strain: DH5alpha
  Copy number: High Copy
Gene/Insert
  Gene/Insert name: None
Terms and licenses: Academic/Nonprofit Terms; Industry Terms: Not Available to Industry
Depositor comments: Compatible with BsaI Golden Gate system. To insert promoter, use annealed primers or PCR product in a Golden Gate Reaction with BsaI. This is an early version of the template and uses palindromic sticky ends, increasing the risk of multiple insertion. Generally, template v3 should be used to avoid this risk. However, this template can be used for comparing close/mid/far spaced promoters with pPD032 and pPD033. Insertion site is 33bp from minimal promoter. Leonard Lab plasmid reference number: L1268
How to cite: pPD027 Reporter Template v1 (Near Spaced) was a gift from Joshua Leonard (Addgene plasmid # 138751 ; http://n2t.net/addgene:138751 ; RRID:Addgene_138751)
