[The description below was written by a language model from this plasmid's Addgene catalogue record and pLannotate feature annotations shown in this document.]
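Description:
pPD027 Reporter Template v1 (Near Spaced) is an empty mammalian expression and synthetic-biology backbone from the COMET toolkit, intended as a scaffold into which engineered, transcription-factor-responsive promoter elements are cloned. The 4,240 nt plasmid is maintained in E. coli at high copy through a ColE1/pUC-type origin and selected with ampicillin via β-lactamase driven by its own bla promoter. An f1 phage origin is also present. Remnants of the parental vector are annotated as well: an SV40 early promoter followed by only a short fragment of the ble (bleomycin/zeocin-family resistance) coding sequence and an SV40 polyadenylation signal, plus lac promoter/operator, CAP site and a lacI fragment. Because the ble annotation is only a fragment, the record does not support a functional mammalian selection marker.

The functional cassette consists of a minimal TATA-box promoter with low basal activity, the EYFP coding sequence and a bovine growth hormone polyadenylation signal. On its own the minimal promoter should give little expression. Yellow fluorescence is meant to report activation once upstream binding-site arrays are installed and the cognate activator is supplied. Promoter sequences are introduced by BsaI Golden Gate assembly using annealed oligonucleotides or a PCR product, at an insertion site 33 bp from the minimal promoter, hence the "near spaced" designation.

The depositor notes that this early version uses palindromic sticky ends, which increases the risk of multiple insertions, and that template v3 is generally preferred. This plasmid remains useful alongside pPD032 and pPD033 for comparing close, mid and far spacing between inserted promoter elements and the minimal promoter.
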