Features (pLannotate 1.2.2; 16 found; start..end, strand, type, name):
     79..95      +  promoter       minP (fragment): minimal TATA-box promoter with low basal activity
    137..853     +  CDS            EYFP: EYFP is a basic (constitutively fluorescent) green/yellow fluorescent protein published in 1996, derived from Aequorea victoria. It is reported to be a very rapidly-maturing weak dimer with high acid sensitivity.
    907..1131    +  polyA_signal   bGH poly(A) signal: bovine growth hormone polyadenylation signal
   1135..1156    +  promoter       SV40 promoter (fragment): SV40 enhancer and early promoter
   1177..1605    +  rep_origin     f1 ori (sequence partly withheld): f1 bacteriophage origin of replication; arrow indicates direction of (+) strand synthesis
   1610..1632    +  promoter       SV40 promoter (fragment): SV40 enhancer and early promoter
   1633..1824    +  promoter       SV40 promoter: SV40 early promoter
   1851..1949    +  CDS            ble (fragment): BLE_KLEPN - Experimental evidence at protein level: Swiss-Prot protein existence level 1. Binding protein with a strong affinity to the bleomycin family of antibiotics. Binds to CL990; an antimitotic-antibiotic compound. From Klebsiella pneumoniae.
   1944..2065    +  polyA_signal   SV40 poly(A) signal: SV40 polyadenylation signal
   2138..2154    -  protein_bind   lac operator: The lac repressor binds to the lac operator to inhibit transcription in E. coli. This inhibition can be relieved by adding lactose or isopropyl-β-D-thiogalactopyranoside (IPTG). lac repressor encoded by lacI
   2162..2192    -  promoter       lac promoter: promoter for the E. coli lac operon
   2207..2228    -  protein_bind   CAP binding site: CAP binding activates transcription in the presence of cAMP. E. coli catabolite activator protein
   2241..2333    -  CDS            lacI (fragment): lac repressor; lacI; The lac repressor binds to the lac operator to inhibit transcription in E. coli. This inhibition can be relieved by adding lactose or isopropyl-β-D-thiogalactopyranoside (IPTG).
   2516..3104    -  rep_origin     ori: high-copy-number ColE1/pMB1/pBR322/pUC origin of replication
   3275..4135    -  CDS            AmpR: β-lactamase; bla; confers resistance to ampicillin, carbenicillin, and related antibiotics
   4136..4240    -  promoter       AmpR promoter: bla
>Addgene plasmid #138751 | pPD027 Reporter Template v1 (Near Spaced) | addgene full sequence | sequence record 320112 | Addgene NGS Result
CACATTTCCCCGAAAAGTGCCACCTGACGTCGACGGATCGGGAGATCTGAATTCGAGACCACAGGTCTCG
GATCCCTCTAGAGGGTATATAATGGGGGCCACTAGTCTACTACCAGAGCTCATCGCTAGCGCCACCATGG
TGAGCAAGGGCGAGGAGCTGTTCACCGGGGTGGTGCCCATCCTGGTCGAGCTGGACGGCGACGTAAACGG
CCACAAGTTCAGCGTGTCCGGCGAGGGCGAGGGCGATGCCACCTACGGCAAGCTGACCCTGAAGTTCATC
TGCACCACCGGCAAGCTGCCCGTGCCCTGGCCCACCCTCGTGACCACCTTCGGCTACGGCCTGCAGTGCT
TCGCCCGCTACCCCGACCACATGAAGCAGCACGACTTCTTCAAGTCCGCCATGCCCGAAGGCTACGTCCA
GGAGCGCACCATCTTCTTCAAGGACGACGGCAACTACAAGACCCGCGCCGAGGTGAAGTTCGAGGGCGAC
ACCCTGGTGAACCGCATCGAGCTGAAGGGCATCGACTTCAAGGAGGACGGCAACATCCTGGGGCACAAGC
TGGAGTACAACTACAACAGCCACAACGTCTATATCATGGCCGACAAGCAGAAGAACGGCATCAAGGTGAA
CTTCAAGATCCGCCACAACATCGAGGACGGCAGCGTGCAGCTCGCCGACCACTACCAGCAGAACACCCCC
ATCGGCGACGGCCCCGTGCTGCTGCCCGACAACCACTACCTGAGCTACCAGTCCGCCCTGAGCAAAGACC
CCAACGAGAAGCGCGATCACATGGTCCTGCTGGAGTTCGTGACCGCCGCCGGGATCACTCTCGGCATGGA
CGAGCTGTACAAGTAGGCGGCCGCTCGAGTCTAGAGGGCCCGTTTAAACCCGCTGATCAGCCTCGACTGT
GCCTTCTAGTTGCCAGCCATCTGTTGTTTGCCCCTCCCCCGTGCCTTCCTTGACCCTGGAAGGTGCCACT
CCCACTGTCCTTTCCTAATAAAATGAGGAAATTGCATCGCATTGTCTGAGTAGGTGTCATTCTATTCTGG
GGGGTGGGGTGGGGCAGGACAGCAAGGGGGAGGATTGGGAAGACAATAGCAGGCATGCTGGGGATGCGGT
GGGCTCTATGGCTTCTGAGGCGGAAAGAACCAGCTGGGGCTCTAGGGGGTATCCCC
[124 nt withheld, positions 1177-1300]
C
[91 nt withheld, positions 1302-1392]
A
[49 nt withheld, positions 1394-1442]
CCTTTGACGTTGGAGTCCACGTTCTTT
[37 nt withheld, positions 1470-1506]
ACCCTATCTCGGTCTATTCTTTTGATTTATAAGGGATTTTGCCGATTTCGGCCTATTGGTTAAAAAATGA
GCTGATTTAACAAAAATTTAACGCGAATTAATTCTGTGGAATGTGTGTCAGTTAGGCTCAATTAGTCAGC
AACCATAGTCCCGCCCCTAACTCCGCCCATCCCGCCCCTAACTCCGCCCAGTTCCGCCCATTCTCCGCCC
CATGGCTGACTAATTTTTTTTATTTATGCAGAGGCCGAGGCCGCCTCTGCCTCTGAGCTATTCCAGAAGT
AGTGAGGAGGCTTTTTTGGAGGCCTAGGCTTTTGCAAAAAGCTCCCGGGAGCTTGTATATCCATTTTCGG
AGGTTGGGCTTCGGAATCGTTTTCCGGGACGCCGGCTGGATGATCCTCCAGCGCGGGGATCTCATGCTGG
AGTTCTTCGCCCACCCCAACTTGTTTATTGCAGCTTATAATGGTTACAAATAAAGCAATAGCATCACAAA
TTTCACAAATAAAGCATTTTTTTCACTGCATTCTAGTTGTGGTTTGTCCAAACTCATCAATGTATCTTAT
CATGTCTGTATACCGTCGACCTCTAGCTAGAGCTTGGCGTAATCATGGTCATAGCTGTTTCCTGTGTGAA
ATTGTTATCCGCTCACAATTCCACACAACATACGAGCCGGAAGCATAAAGTGTAAAGCCTGGGGTGCCTA
ATGAGTGAGCTAACTCACATTAATTGCGTTGCGCTCACTGCCCGCTTTCCAGTCGGGAAACCTGTCGTGC
CAGCTGCATTAATGAATCGGCCAACGCGCGGGGAGAGGCGGTTTGCGTATTGGGCGCTCTTCCGCTTCCT
CGCTCACTGACTCGCTGCGCTCGGTCGTTCGGCTGCGGCGAGCGGTATCAGCTCACTCAAAGGCGGTAAT
ACGGTTATCCACAGAATCAGGGGATAACGCAGGAAAGAACATGTGAGCAAAAGGCCAGCAAAAGGCCAGG
AACCGTAAAAAGGCCGCGTTGCTGGCGTTTTTCCATAGGCTCCGCCCCCCTGACGAGCATCACAAAAATC
GACGCTCAAGTCAGAGGTGGCGAAACCCGACAGGACTATAAAGATACCAGGCGTTTCCCCCTGGAAGCTC
CCTCGTGCGCTCTCCTGTTCCGACCCTGCCGCTTACCGGATACCTGTCCGCCTTTCTCCCTTCGGGAAGC
GTGGCGCTTTCTCATAGCTCACGCTGTAGGTATCTCAGTTCGGTGTAGGTCGTTCGCTCCAAGCTGGGCT
GTGTGCACGAACCCCCCGTTCAGCCCGACCGCTGCGCCTTATCCGGTAACTATCGTCTTGAGTCCAACCC
GGTAAGACACGACTTATCGCCACTGGCAGCAGCCACTGGTAACAGGATTAGCAGAGCGAGGTATGTAGGC
GGTGCTACAGAGTTCTTGAAGTGGTGGCCTAACTACGGCTACACTAGAAGAACAGTATTTGGTATCTGCG
CTCTGCTGAAGCCAGTTACCTTCGGAAAAAGAGTTGGTAGCTCTTGATCCGGCAAACAAACCACCGCTGG
TAGCGGTGGTTTTTTTGTTTGCAAGCAGCAGATTACGCGCAGAAAAAAAGGATCTCAAGAAGATCCTTTG
ATCTTTTCTACGGGGTCTGACGCTCAGTGGAACGAAAACTCACGTTAAGGGATTTTGGTCATGAGATTAT
CAAAAAGGATCTTCACCTAGATCCTTTTAAATTAAAAATGAAGTTTTAAATCAATCTAAAGTATATATGA
GTAAACTTGGTCTGACAGTTACCAATGCTTAATCAGTGAGGCACCTATCTCAGCGATCTGTCTATTTCGT
TCATCCATAGTTGCCTGACTCCCCGTCGTGTAGATAACTACGATACGGGAGGGCTTACCATCTGGCCCCA
GTGCTGCAATGATACCGCGAGATCCACGCTCACCGGCTCCAGATTTATCAGCAATAAACCAGCCAGCCGG
AAGGGCCGAGCGCAGAAGTGGTCCTGCAACTTTATCCGCCTCCATCCAGTCTATTAATTGTTGCCGGGAA
GCTAGAGTAAGTAGTTCGCCAGTTAATAGTTTGCGCAACGTTGTTGCCATTGCTACAGGCATCGTGGTGT
CACGCTCGTCGTTTGGTATGGCTTCATTCAGCTCCGGTTCCCAACGATCAAGGCGAGTTACATGATCCCC
CATGTTGTGCAAAAAAGCGGTTAGCTCCTTCGGTCCTCCGATCGTTGTCAGAAGTAAGTTGGCCGCAGTG
TTATCACTCATGGTTATGGCAGCACTGCATAATTCTCTTACTGTCATGCCATCCGTAAGATGCTTTTCTG
TGACTGGTGAGTACTCAACCAAGTCATTCTGAGAATAGTGTATGCGGCGACCGAGTTGCTCTTGCCCGGC
GTCAATACGGGATAATACCGCGCCACATAGCAGAACTTTAAAAGTGCTCATCATTGGAAAACGTTCTTCG
GGGCGAAAACTCTCAAGGATCTTACCGCTGTTGAGATCCAGTTCGATGTAACCCACTCGTGCACCCAACT
GATCTTCAGCATCTTTTACTTTCACCAGCGTTTCTGGGTGAGCAAAAACAGGAAGGCAAAATGCCGCAAA
AAAGGGAATAAGGGCGACACGGAAATGTTGAATACTCATACTCTTCCTTTTTCAATATTATTGAAGCATT
TATCAGGGTTATTGTCTCATGAGCGGATACATATTTGAATGTATTTAGAAAAATAAACAAATAGGGGTTC
CGCG
