>Addgene plasmid #138751 | pPD027 Reporter Template v1 (Near Spaced) | depositor partial sequence | sequence record 268169 | Promoter insertion template
AGATCTGAATTCGAGACCACAGGTCTCGGATCCCTCTAGAGGGTATATAATGGGGGCCACTAGTCTACTA
CCAGAGCTCATCGCTAGC
